Addgene plasmid #33084: pCMV-Flag-YAP-P129D
Depositing lab: Kunliang Guan. Depositing organization: University of California, San Diego (UCSD). Publication: Inactivation of YAP oncoprotein by the Hippo pathway is involved in cell contact inhibition and tissue growth control. Zhao B, Wei X, Li W, Udan RS, Yang Q, Kim J, Xie J, Ikenoue T, Yu J, Li L, Zheng P, Ye K, Chinnaiyan A, Halder G, Lai ZC, Guan KL. Genes Dev. 2007 Nov 1. 21(21):2747-61. 10.1101/gad.1602907 PubMed 17974916.
Backbone
  Vector backbone: pCMV
  Backbone size w/o insert (bp): 5000
  Vector type: Mammalian Expression
Growth in bacteria
  Bacterial resistance: Ampicillin, 100 μg/mL
  Growth temperature: 37°C
  Growth strain: DH5alpha
  Copy number: Unknown
Gene/Insert
  Gene/Insert name: YAP
  Species: H. sapiens (human)
  Mutation: P129D
  Entrez Gene: YAP1 (a.k.a. COB1, YAP, YAP-1, YAP2, YAP65, YKI)
  Promoter: CMV
  Tag / fusion protein: Flag (N terminal on insert)
  Cloning method: Restriction Enzyme; 5′ cloning site NA (unknown if destroyed); 3′ cloning site NA (unknown if destroyed)
  Sequencing primers: 5′ CMV-F; 3′ hGH-pA-R
Terms and licenses: Academic/Nonprofit Terms; Industry Terms: Not Available to Industry
How to cite: pCMV-Flag-YAP-P129D was a gift from Kunliang Guan (Addgene plasmid # 33084 ; http://n2t.net/addgene:33084 ; RRID:Addgene_33084)
