[The description below was written by a language model from this plasmid's Addgene catalogue record.]
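Description:
pCMV-Flag-YAP-P129D is a mammalian expression plasmid built on a pCMV backbone of roughly 5 kb (excluding the insert) and intended for transfection into cultured mammalian cells. It is propagated in E. coli under ampicillin selection. The record does not state the origin of replication or copy number, and it lists no mammalian selection marker, so the plasmid is probably best suited to transient expression.

The payload is the human YAP1 coding sequence (Yes-associated protein, the transcriptional co-activator that is the main downstream effector of the Hippo pathway) carrying a single amino-acid substitution, proline 129 to aspartate. Expression is driven by the strong constitutive CMV immediate-early promoter. An N-terminal Flag epitope fused to the insert allows detection by western blot or immunofluorescence and recovery by anti-Flag immunoprecipitation. The use of an hGH polyA reverse sequencing primer suggests that the transcript ends in a human growth hormone polyadenylation signal, although this element is not explicitly listed. The cloning sites used to insert the gene are not recorded, nor is the YAP isoform.

The associated study concerns inactivation of YAP by Hippo pathway signalling in cell contact inhibition and tissue growth control. Residue 129 lies close to serine 127, the well-known Lats kinase phosphorylation site that mediates 14-3-3 binding and cytoplasmic retention. This point mutant is therefore plausibly a tool for probing the sequence requirements around that regulatory motif, though the record does not state the specific rationale. It would typically be compared with wild-type and other mutant Flag-YAP constructs in assays of YAP phosphorylation, localisation, protein interactions and transcriptional activity.
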