>Addgene plasmid #33084 | pCMV-Flag-YAP-P129D | addgene partial sequence | sequence record 42614 | CMV-F
GTGAACCGTCAGAATTGATCTACCATGGACTACAAAGACGATGACGACAAGCTTGCGGCCGCGAATTCAA
GCTTAGCCACCATGGACTACAAAGACGATGACGATAAAGCAAGGCTCGAATCGGTACCTAAGGATCCCGG
GCAGCAGCCGCCGCCTCAACCGGCCCCCCAGGGCCAAGGGCAGCCGCCTTCGCAGCCCCCGCAGGGGCAG
GGCCCGCCGTCCGGACCCGGGCAACCGGCACCCGCGGCGACCCAGGCGGCGCCGCAGGCACCCCCCGCCG
GGCATCAGATCGTGCACGTCCGCGGGGACTCGGAGACCGACCTGGAGGCGCTCTTCAACGCCGTCATGAA
CCCCAAGACGGCCAACGTGCCCCAGACCGTGCCCATGAGGCTCCGGAAGCTGCCCGACTCCTTCTTCAAG
CCGCCGGAGCCCAAATCCCACTCCCGACAGGCCAGTACTGATGCAGGCACTGCAGGAGCCCTGACTCCAC
AGCACGTTCGAGCTCATTCCTCTGACGCTTCTCTGCAGTT
